Addgene plasmid #112088: pMal-Abl-PRM 5R
Purpose: Bacterial expression plasmid containing His and MBP tags for 5 PRM motif repeats of Human Abl.
Depositing lab: Michael Rosen. Depositing organization: University of Texas Southwestern Medical Center. Publication: Phase transitions in the assembly of multivalent signalling proteins. Li P, Banjade S, Cheng HC, Kim S, Chen B, Guo L, Llaguno M, Hollingsworth JV, King DS, Banani SF, Russo PS, Jiang QX, Nixon BT, Rosen MK. Nature. 2012 Mar 7;483(7389):336-40. doi: 10.1038/nature10879. PubMed 22398450.
Backbone
  Vector backbone: pMal-tev
  Backbone manufacturer: NEB
  Backbone size w/o insert (bp): 6600
  Total vector size (bp): 7035
  Modifications to backbone: tev site added on either side of NdeI / BamHI cloning sites, His-6 added to C-term after tev site
  Vector type: Bacterial Expression
Growth in bacteria
  Bacterial resistance: Ampicillin, 100 μg/mL
  Growth temperature: 37°C
  Growth strain: DH5alpha
  Copy number: Low Copy
Gene/Insert
  Gene/Insert name: PRM-5R (alt name: 5 repeats of the protein rich motif from proto-oncogene tyrosine-protein kinase (ABL))
  Species: H. sapiens (human)
  Insert size (bp): 435
  Mutation: construct contains only the PRM motif of Abl1
  GenBank ID: AAB60394
  Entrez Gene: ABL1 (a.k.a. ABL, BCR-ABL, CHDSKM, JTK7, bcr/abl, c-ABL, c-ABL1, p150, v-abl)
  Promoter: Lac
  Tag / fusion protein: MBP (N terminal on backbone); His-6 (C terminal on backbone)
  Cloning method: Restriction Enzyme; 5′ cloning site NdeI (not destroyed); 3′ cloning site BamHI (not destroyed)
  Sequencing primers: 5′ pMAL-Fwd: 5'-TGCGTACTGCGGTGATCAAC-3'; 3′ pMAL-Rev: 5'-GTAAAACGACGGCCAGT-3'
Terms and licenses: Academic/Nonprofit Terms; Industry Terms: Not Available to Industry
How to cite: pMal-Abl-PRM 5R was a gift from Michael Rosen (Addgene plasmid # 112088 ; http://n2t.net/addgene:112088 ; RRID:Addgene_112088)
