[The description below was written by a language model from this plasmid's Addgene catalogue record and pLannotate feature annotations shown in this document.]
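Description:
pMal-Abl-PRM 5R is a bacterial expression plasmid built on a modified NEB pMAL backbone (pMal-tev) for producing a multivalent, repeat-containing fragment of human ABL1 in E. coli. The insert, about 435 bp cloned between retained NdeI and BamHI sites, encodes five tandem copies of the PRM motif of Abl and no other part of the kinase. The catalogue expands PRM as "protein rich motif". It is fused at its N-terminus to a signal-sequence-lacking maltose-binding protein, so the fusion stays in the cytosol, and at its C-terminus to a His6 tag. TEV protease recognition sites flank the cloning region on both sides, so that both the MBP and the His tag can be cleaved away after affinity purification on amylose and nickel resins. The annotated "capTEV fragment" immediately after the second TEV site corresponds to this His-tag region, and a residual lacZα fragment lies downstream.

The catalogue lists the promoter as Lac. The feature table identifies it more specifically as the hybrid tac promoter followed by a lac operator, repressed by plasmid-encoded LacI expressed from the lacIq promoter and therefore inducible with IPTG. Transcription ends at the rrnB T1 and T2 terminators. Selection is by ampicillin resistance (β-lactamase). Replication depends on a pBR322-type ColE1 origin accompanied by bom and rop, consistent with the low-copy designation, and an M13 origin permits single-stranded DNA production. The sequenced record is 7,089 nt, slightly larger than the listed 7,035 bp. Judging from the title of the associated publication, the purified protein was used to study phase transitions in the assembly of multivalent signalling proteins.
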