Features (pLannotate 1.2.2; 22 found; start..end, strand, type, name):
      1..29      +  promoter       tac promoter: strong E. coli promoter; hybrid between the trp and lac UV5 promoters
     37..53      +  protein_bind   lac operator: The lac repressor binds to the lac operator to inhibit transcription in E. coli. This inhibition can be relieved by adding lactose or isopropyl-β-D-thiogalactopyranoside (IPTG). lac repressor encoded by lacI
    123..1223    +  CDS            MBP: maltose binding protein from E. coli; malE (mutated); This version of the gene does not encode a signal sequence, so MBP will remain in the cytosol.
   1296..1316    +  CDS            TEV site: tobacco etch virus (TEV) protease recognition and cleavage site
   1701..1721    +  CDS            TEV site: tobacco etch virus (TEV) protease recognition and cleavage site
   1722..1738    +  CDS            capTEV™ (fragment): composite tag for in vivo biotinylation, TEV protease cleavage, and 6xHis tagging
   1751..1905    +  CDS            lacZα (fragment): LacZα fragment of β-galactosidase; lacZ fragment
   1998..2113    +  ncRNA          5S rRNA: Accession: RF00001 - 5S ribosomal RNA
   2117..2203    +  terminator     rrnB T1 terminator: Escherichia coli rrnB; transcription terminator T1 from the E. coli rrnB gene
   2295..2322    +  terminator     rrnB T2 terminator: transcription terminator T2 from the E. coli rrnB gene
   2341..2432    +  promoter       AmpR promoter: bla
   2433..3293    +  CDS            AmpR: β-lactamase; bla; confers resistance to ampicillin, carbenicillin, and related antibiotics
   3335..3848    -  rep_origin     M13 ori (sequence partly withheld): M13 bacteriophage origin of replication; arrow indicates direction of (+) strand synthesis
   3959..4547    +  rep_origin     ori: high-copy-number ColE1/pMB1/pBR322/pUC origin of replication
   4733..4802    -  misc_feature   bom (fragment): basis of mobility region from pBR322
   4800..4898    -  misc_feature   bom (fragment): basis of mobility region from pBR322
   5000..5191    -  CDS            rop: Rop protein, which maintains plasmids at low copy number; rop
   5208..5588    +  CDS            YPB1_ECOLX: Protein predicted: Swiss-Prot protein existence level 4. From Escherichia coli.
   5687..5764    +  promoter       lacIq promoter: lacI (mutant); In the lacIq allele, a single base change in the promoter boosts expression of the lacI gene about 10-fold.
   5765..6847    +  CDS            lacI: lac repressor; lacI; The lac repressor binds to the lac operator to inhibit transcription in E. coli. This inhibition can be relieved by adding lactose or isopropyl-β-D-thiogalactopyranoside (IPTG).
   6860..6881    +  protein_bind   CAP binding site: CAP binding activates transcription in the presence of cAMP. E. coli catabolite activator protein
   6900..6917    +  promoter       tet promoter (fragment): E. coli promoter for tetracycline efflux protein gene
>Addgene plasmid #112088 | pMal-Abl-PRM 5R | addgene full sequence | sequence record 236080 | Addgene NGS Result
TTGACAATTAATCATCGGCTCGTATAATGTGTGGAATTGTGAGCGGATAACAATTTCACACAGGAAACAG
CCAGTCCGTTTAGGTGTTTTCACGAGCACTTCACCAACAAGGACCATAGATTATGAAAACTGAAGAAGGT
AAACTGGTAATCTGGATTAACGGCGATAAAGGCTATAACGGTCTCGCTGAAGTCGGTAAGAAATTCGAGA
AAGATACCGGAATTAAAGTCACCGTTGAGCATCCGGATAAACTGGAAGAGAAATTCCCACAGGTTGCGGC
AACTGGCGATGGCCCTGACATTATCTTCTGGGCACACGACCGCTTTGGTGGCTACGCTCAATCTGGCCTG
TTGGCTGAAATCACCCCGGACAAAGCGTTCCAGGACAAGCTGTATCCGTTTACCTGGGATGCCGTACGTT
ACAACGGCAAGCTGATTGCTTACCCGATCGCTGTTGAAGCGTTATCGCTGATTTATAACAAAGATCTGCT
GCCGAACCCGCCAAAAACCTGGGAAGAGATCCCGGCGCTGGATAAAGAACTGAAAGCGAAAGGTAAGAGC
GCGCTGATGTTCAACCTGCAAGAACCGTACTTCACCTGGCCGCTGATTGCTGCTGACGGGGGTTATGCGT
TCAAGTATGAAAACGGCAAGTACGACATTAAAGACGTGGGCGTGGATAACGCTGGCGCGAAAGCGGGTCT
GACCTTCCTGGTTGACCTGATTAAAAACAAACACATGAATGCAGACACCGATTACTCCATCGCAGAAGCT
GCCTTTAATAAAGGCGAAACAGCGATGACCATCAACGGCCCGTGGGCATGGTCCAACATCGACACCAGCA
AAGTGAATTATGGTGTAACGGTACTGCCGACCTTCAAGGGTCAACCATCCAAACCGTTCGTTGGCGTGCT
GAGCGCAGGTATTAACGCCGCCAGTCCGAACAAAGAGCTGGCAAAAGAGTTCCTCGAAAACTATCTGCTG
ACTGATGAAGGTCTGGAAGCGGTTAATAAAGACAAACCGCTGGGTGCCGTAGCGCTGAAGTCTTACGAGG
AAGAGTTGGCGAAAGATCCACGTATTGCCGCCACCATGGAAAACGCCCAGAAAGGTGAAATCATGCCGAA
CATCCCGCAGATGTCCGCTTTCTGGTATGCCGTGCGTACTGCGGTGATCAACGCCGCCAGCGGTCGTCAG
ACTGTCGATGAAGCCCTGAAAGACGCGCAGACTAATTCGAGCTCGAACAACAACAACAATAACAATAACA
ACAACCTCGGGATCGAGGGAAGGATTTCAGAATTTGAAAACCTGTATTTTCAGGGCCATATGAAAGGAGG
CAGCTGGGGGGGTAGCAAGAAAAAGAAAACCGCACCAACCCCGCCTAAACGTAGCGGCGGCTCAGGTGGT
TCTGGGGGTAGCGGAGGAAGTAAGAAAAAGAAAACCGCACCAACCCCGCCTAAACGTAGCGGCGGCTCAG
GTGGTTCTGGGGGTAGCGGAGGAAGTAAGAAAAAGAAAACCGCACCAACCCCGCCTAAACGTAGCGGCGG
CTCAGGTGGTTCTGGGGGTAGCGGAGGAAGTAAGAAAAAGAAAACCGCACCAACCCCGCCTAAACGTAGC
GGCGGCTCAGGTGGTTCTGGGGGTAGCGGAGGAAGTAAGAAAAAGAAAACCGCACCAACCCCGCCTAAAC
GTAGCGGCGGCTCAGGATCCGAAAACCTGTATTTTCAGGGCCATCATCATCATCATCACTGAAAGCTTGG
CACTGGCCGTCGTTTTACAACGTCGTGACTGGGAAAACCCTGGCGTTACCCAACTTAATCGCCTTGCAGC
ACATCCCCCTTTCGCCAGCTGGCGTAATAGCGAAGAGGCCCGCACCGATCGCCCTTCCCAACAGTTGCGC
AGCCTGAATGGCGAATGGCAGCTTGGCTGTTTTGGCGGATGAGATAAGATTTTCAGCCTGATACAGATTA
AATCAGAACGCAGAAGCGGTCTGATAAAACAGAATTTGCCTGGCGGCAGTAGCGCGGTGGTCCCACCTGA
CCCCATGCCGAACTCAGAAGTGAAACGCCGTAGCGCCGATGGTAGTGTGGGGTCTCCCCATGCGAGAGTA
GGGAACTGCCAGGCATCAAATAAAACGAAAGGCTCAGTCGAAAGACTGGGCCTTTCGTTTTATCTGTTGT
TTGTCGGTGAACGCTCTCCTGAGTAGGACAAATCCGCCGGGAGCGGATTTGAACGTTGCGAAGCAACGGC
CCGGAGGGTGGCGGGCAGGACGCCCGCCATAAACTGCCAGGCATCAAATTAAGCAGAAGGCCATCCTGAC
GGATGGCCTTTTTGCGTTTCTACAAACTCTTTTGTTTATTTTTCTAAATACATTCAAATATGTATCCGCT
CATGAGACAATAACCCTGATAAATGCTTCAATAATATTGAAAAAGGAAGAGTATGAGTATTCAACATTTC
CGTGTCGCCCTTATTCCCTTTTTTGCGGCATTTTGCCTTCCTGTTTTTGCTCACCCAGAAACGCTGGTGA
AAGTAAAAGATGCTGAAGATCAGTTGGGTGCACGAGTGGGTTACATCGAACTGGATCTCAACAGCGGTAA
GATCCTTGAGAGTTTTCGCCCCGAAGAACGTTTCCCAATGATGAGCACTTTTAAAGTTCTGCTATGTGGC
GCGGTATTATCCCGTGTTGACGCCGGGCAAGAGCAACTCGGTCGCCGCATACACTATTCTCAGAATGACT
TGGTTGAGTACTCACCAGTCACAGAAAAGCATCTTACGGATGGCATGACAGTAAGAGAATTATGCAGTGC
TGCCATAACCATGAGTGATAACACTGCGGCCAACTTACTTCTGACAACGATCGGAGGACCGAAGGAGCTA
ACCGCTTTTTTGCACAACATGGGGGATCATGTAACTCGCCTTGATCGTTGGGAACCGGAGCTGAATGAAG
CCATACCAAACGACGAGCGTGACACCACGATGCCTGTAGCAATGGCAACAACGTTGCGCAAACTATTAAC
TGGCGAACTACTTACTCTAGCTTCCCGGCAACAATTAATAGACTGGATGGAGGCGGATAAAGTTGCAGGA
CCACTTCTGCGCTCGGCCCTTCCGGCTGGCTGGTTTATTGCTGATAAATCTGGAGCCGGTGAGCGTGGGT
CTCGCGGTATCATTGCAGCACTGGGGCCAGATGGTAAGCCCTCCCGTATCGTAGTTATCTACACGACGGG
GAGTCAGGCAACTATGGATGAACGAAATAGACAGATCGCTGAGATAGGTGCCTCACTGATTAAGCATTGG
TAACTGTCAGACCAAGTTTACTCATATATACTTTAGATTGATT
[38 nt withheld, positions 3334-3371]
A
[37 nt withheld, positions 3373-3409]
ATTTTGTTAAAATTCGCGTTAAATTTTTGTTAAATCAGCTCATTTTTTAACCAATAGGCCGAAATCGGCA
AAATCCCTTATAAATCAAAAGAATAGCCCGAGATAGGGT
[37 nt withheld, positions 3519-3555]
AAAGAACGTGGACTCCAACGTCAAAGG
[141 nt withheld, positions 3583-3723]
G
[125 nt withheld, positions 3725-3849]
AAAGGATCTAGGTGAAGATCCTTTTTGATAATCTCATGACCAAAATCCCTTAACGTGAGTTTTCGTTCCA
CTGAGCGTCAGACCCCGTAGAAAAGATCAAAGGATCTTCTTGAGATCCTTTTTTTCTGCGCGTAATCTGC
TGCTTGCAAACAAAAAAACCACCGCTACCAGCGGTGGTTTGTTTGCCGGATCAAGAGCTACCAACTCTTT
TTCCGAAGGTAACTGGCTTCAGCAGAGCGCAGATACCAAATACTGTCCTTCTAGTGTAGCCGTAGTTAGG
CCACCACTTCAAGAACTCTGTAGCACCGCCTACATACCTCGCTCTGCTAATCCTGTTACCAGTGGCTGCT
GCCAGTGGCGATAAGTCGTGTCTTACCGGGTTGGACTCAAGACGATAGTTACCGGATAAGGCGCAGCGGT
CGGGCTGAACGGGGGGTTCGTGCACACAGCCCAGCTTGGAGCGAACGACCTACACCGAACTGAGATACCT
ACAGCGTGAGCTATGAGAAAGCGCCACGCTTCCCGAAGGGAGAAAGGCGGACAGGTATCCGGTAAGCGGC
AGGGTCGGAACAGGAGAGCGCACGAGGGAGCTTCCAGGGGGAAACGCCTGGTATCTTTATAGTCCTGTCG
GGTTTCGCCACCTCTGACTTGAGCGTCGATTTTTGTGATGCTCGTCAGGGGGGCGGAGCCTATGGAAAAA
CGCCAGCAACGCGGCCTTTTTACGGTTCCTGGCCTTTTGCTGGCCTTTTGCTCACATGTTCTTTCCTGCG
TTATCCCCTGATTCTGTGGATAACCGTATTACCGCCTTTGAGTGAGCTGATACCGCTCGCCGCAGCCGAA
CGACCGAGCGCAGCGAGTCAGTGAGCGAGGAAGCGGAAGAGCGCCTGATGCGGTATTTTCTCCTTACGCA
TCTGTGCGGTATTTCACACCGCATGTGGTGCACTCTCAGTACACCGCATGTGGTGCACTCTCAGTACAAT
CTGCTCTGATGCCGCATAGTTAAGCCAGTATACACTCCGCTATCGCTACGTGACTGGGTCATGGCTGCGC
CCCGACACCCGCCAACACCCGCTGACGCGCCCTGACGGGCTTGTCTGCTCCCGGCATCCGCTTACAGACA
AGCTGTGACCGTCTCCGGGAGCTGCATGTGTCAGAGGTTTTCACCGTCATCACCGAAACGCGCGAGGCAG
CTGCGGTAAAGCTCATCAGCGTGGTCGTGCAGCGATTCACAGATGTCTGCCTGTTCATCCGCGTCCAGCT
CGTTGAGTTTCTCCAGAAGCGTTAATGTCTGGCTTCTGATAAAGCGGGCCATGTTAAGGGCGGTTTTTTC
CTGTTTGGTCACTGATGCCTCCGTGTAAGGGGGATTTCTGTTCATGGGGGTAATGATACCGATGAAACGA
GAGAGGATGCTCACGATACGGGTTACTGATGATGAACATGCCCGGTTACTGGAACGTTGTGAGGGTAAAC
AACTGGCGGTATGGATGCGGCGGGACCAGAGAAAAATCACTCAGGGTCAATGCCAGCGCTTCGTTAATAC
AGATGTAGGTGTTCCACAGGGTAGCCAGCAGCATCCTGCGATGCAGATCCGGAACATAATGGTGCAGGGC
GCTGACTTCCGCGTTTCCAGACTTTACGAAACACGGAAACCGAAGACCATTCATGTTGTTGCTCAGGTCG
CAGACGTTTTGCAGCAGCAGTCGCTTCACGTTCGCTCGCGTATCGGTGATTCATTCTGCTAACCAGTAAG
GCAACCCCGCCAGCCTAGCCGGGTCCTCAACGACAGGAGCACGATCATGCGCACCCGTGGCCAGGACCCA
ACGCTGCCCGAAATTCCGACACCATCGAATGGTGCAAAACCTTTCGCGGTATGGCATGATAGCGCCCGGA
AGAGAGTCAATTCAGGGTGGTGAATGTGAAACCAGTAACGTTATACGATGTCGCAGAGTATGCCGGTGTC
TCTTATCAGACCGTTTCCCGCGTGGTGAACCAGGCCAGCCACGTTTCTGCGAAAACGCGGGAAAAAGTGG
AAGCGGCGATGGCGGAGCTGAATTACATTCCCAACCGCGTGGCACAACAACTGGCGGGCAAACAGTCGTT
GCTGATTGGCGTTGCCACCTCCAGTCTGGCCCTGCACGCGCCGTCGCAAATTGTCGCGGCGATTAAATCT
CGCGCCGATCAACTGGGTGCCAGCGTGGTGGTGTCGATGGTAGAACGAAGCGGCGTCGAAGCCTGTAAAG
CGGCGGTGCACAATCTTCTCGCGCAACGCGTCAGTGGGCTGATCATTAACTATCCGCTGGATGACCAGGA
TGCCATTGCTGTGGAAGCTGCCTGCACTAATGTTCCGGCGTTATTTCTTGATGTCTCTGACCAGACACCC
ATCAACAGTATTATTTTCTCCCATGAAGACGGTACGCGACTGGGCGTGGAGCATCTGGTCGCATTGGGTC
ACCAGCAAATCGCGCTGTTAGCGGGCCCATTAAGTTCTGTCTCGGCGCGTCTGCGTCTGGCTGGCTGGCA
TAAATATCTCACTCGCAATCAAATTCAGCCGATAGCGGAACGGGAAGGCGACTGGAGTGCCATGTCCGGT
TTTCAACAAACCATGCAAATGCTGAATGAGGGCATCGTTCCCACTGCGATGCTGGTTGCCAACGATCAGA
TGGCGCTGGGCGCAATGCGCGCCATTACCGAGTCCGGGCTGCGCGTTGGTGCGGATATCTCGGTAGTGGG
ATACGACGATACCGAAGACAGCTCATGTTATATCCCGCCGTTAACCACCATCAAACAGGATTTTCGCCTG
CTGGGGCAAACCAGCGTGGACCGCTTGCTGCAACTCTCTCAGGGCCAGGCGGTGAAGGGCAATCAGCTGT
TGCCCGTCTCACTGGTGAAAAGAAAAACCACCCTGGCGCCCAATACGCAAACCGCCTCTCCCCGCGCGTT
GGCCGATTCATTAATGCAGCTGGCACGACAGGTTTCCCGACTGGAAAGCGGGCAGTGAGCGCAACGCAAT
TAATGTAAGTTAGCTCACTCATTAGGCACAATTCTCATGTTTGACAGCTTATCATCGACTGCACGGTGCA
CCAATGCTTCTGGCGTCAGGCAGCCATCGGAAGCTGTGGTATGGCTGTGCAGGTCGTAAATCACTGCATA
ATTCGTGTCGCTCAAGGCGCACTCCCGTTCTGGATAATGTTTTTTGCGCCGACATCATAACGGTTCTGGC
AAATATTCTGAAATGAGCTG
