>Addgene plasmid #112088 | pMal-Abl-PRM 5R | depositor partial sequence | sequence record 210970 | NdeI cloning site through BamHI cloning site
CATATGAAAGGAGGCAGCTGGGGGGGTAGCAAGAAAAAGAAAACCGCACCAACCCCGCCTAAACGTAGCG
GCGGCTCAGGTGGTTCTGGGGGTAGCGGAGGAAGTAAGAAAAAGAAAACCGCACCAACCCCGCCTAAACG
TAGCGGCGGCTCAGGTGGTTCTGGGGGTAGCGGAGGAAGTAAGAAAAAGAAAACCGCACCAACCCCGCCT
AAACGTAGCGGCGGCTCAGGTGGTTCTGGGGGTAGCGGAGGAAGTAAGAAAAAGAAAACCGCACCAACCC
CGCCTAAACGTAGCGGCGGCTCAGGTGGTTCTGGGGGTAGCGGAGGAAGTAAGAAAAAGAAAACCGCACC
AACCCCGCCTAAACGTAGCGGCGGCTCAGGATCCGAAAACCTGTATTTTCAG
